>Addgene plasmid #212716 | pET30-His6-TEV-Mms2 | addgene full sequence | sequence record 418759 | Addgene NGS Result
TGGCGAATGGG
[124 nt withheld, positions 12-135]
C
[91 nt withheld, positions 137-227]
A
[49 nt withheld, positions 229-277]
CCTTTGACGTTGGAGTCCACGTTCTTT
[37 nt withheld, positions 305-341]
ACCCTATCTCGGTCTATTCTTTTGATTTATAAGGGATTTTGCCGATTTCGGCCTATTGGTTAAAAAATGA
GCTGATTTAACAAAAATTTAACGCGAATTTTAACAAAATATTAACGCTTACAATTTAGGTGGCACTTTTC
GGGGAAATGTGCGCGGAACCCCTATTTGTTTATTTTTCTAAATACATTCAAATATGTATCCGCTCATGAA
TTAATTCTTAGAAAAACTCATCGAGCATCAAATGAAACTGCAATTTATTCATATCAGGATTATCAATACC
ATATTTTTGAAAAAGCCGTTTCTGTAATGAAGGAGAAAACTCACCGAGGCAGTTCCATAGGATGGCAAGA
TCCTGGTATCGGTCTGCGATTCCGACTCGTCCAACATCAATACAACCTATTAATTTCCCCTCGTCAAAAA
TAAGGTTATCAAGTGAGAAATCACCATGAGTGACGACTGAATCCGGTGAGAATGGCAAAAGTTTATGCAT
TTCTTTCCAGACTTGTTCAACAGGCCAGCCATTACGCTCGTCATCAAAATCACTCGCATCAACCAAACCG
TTATTCATTCGTGATTGCGCCTGAGCGAGACGAAATACGCGATCGCTGTTAAAAGGACAATTACAAACAG
GAATCGAATGCAACCGGCGCAGGAACACTGCCAGCGCATCAACAATATTTTCACCTGAATCAGGATATTC
TTCTAATACCTGGAATGCTGTTTTCCCGGGGATCGCAGTGGTGAGTAACCATGCATCATCAGGAGTACGG
ATAAAATGCTTGATGGTCGGAAGAGGCATAAATTCCGTCAGCCAGTTTAGTCTGACCATCTCATCTGTAA
CATCATTGGCAACGCTACCTTTGCCATGTTTCAGAAACAACTCTGGCGCATCGGGCTTCCCATACAATCG
ATAGATTGTCGCACCTGATTGCCCGACATTATCGCGAGCCCATTTATACCCATATAAATCAGCATCCATG
TTGGAATTTAATCGCGGCCTAGAGCAAGACGTTTCCCGTTGAATATGGCTCATAACACCCCTTGTATTAC
TGTTTATGTAAGCAGACAGTTTTATTGTTCATGACCAAAATCCCTTAACGTGAGTTTTCGTTCCACTGAG
CGTCAGACCCCGTAGAAAAGATCAAAGGATCTTCTTGAGATCCTTTTTTTCTGCGCGTAATCTGCTGCTT
GCAAACAAAAAAACCACCGCTACCAGCGGTGGTTTGTTTGCCGGATCAAGAGCTACCAACTCTTTTTCCG
AAGGTAACTGGCTTCAGCAGAGCGCAGATACCAAATACTGTCCTTCTAGTGTAGCCGTAGTTAGGCCACC
ACTTCAAGAACTCTGTAGCACCGCCTACATACCTCGCTCTGCTAATCCTGTTACCAGTGGCTGCTGCCAG
TGGCGATAAGTCGTGTCTTACCGGGTTGGACTCAAGACGATAGTTACCGGATAAGGCGCAGCGGTCGGGC
TGAACGGGGGGTTCGTGCACACAGCCCAGCTTGGAGCGAACGACCTACACCGAACTGAGATACCTACAGC
GTGAGCTATGAGAAAGCGCCACGCTTCCCGAAGGGAGAAAGGCGGACAGGTATCCGGTAAGCGGCAGGGT
CGGAACAGGAGAGCGCACGAGGGAGCTTCCAGGGGGAAACGCCTGGTATCTTTATAGTCCTGTCGGGTTT
CGCCACCTCTGACTTGAGCGTCGATTTTTGTGATGCTCGTCAGGGGGGCGGAGCCTATGGAAAAACGCCA
GCAACGCGGCCTTTTTACGGTTCCTGGCCTTTTGCTGGCCTTTTGCTCACATGTTCTTTCCTGCGTTATC
CCCTGATTCTGTGGATAACCGTATTACCGCCTTTGAGTGAGCTGATACCGCTCGCCGCAGCCGAACGACC
GAGCGCAGCGAGTCAGTGAGCGAGGAAGCGGAAGAGCGCCTGATGCGGTATTTTCTCCTTACGCATCTGT
GCGGTATTTCACACCGCAATGGTGCACTCTCAGTACAATCTGCTCTGATGCCGCATAGTTAAGCCAGTAT
ACACTCCGCTATCGCTACGTGACTGGGTCATGGCTGCGCCCCGACACCCGCCAACACCCGCTGACGCGCC
CTGACGGGCTTGTCTGCTCCCGGCATCCGCTTACAGACAAGCTGTGACCGTCTCCGGGAGCTGCATGTGT
CAGAGGTTTTCACCGTCATCACCGAAACGCGCGAGGCAGCTGCGGTAAAGCTCATCAGCGTGGTCGTGAA
GCGATTCACAGATGTCTGCCTGTTCATCCGCGTCCAGCTCGTTGAGTTTCTCCAGAAGCGTTAATGTCTG
GCTTCTGATAAAGCGGGCCATGTTAAGGGCGGTTTTTTCCTGTTTGGTCACTGATGCCTCCGTGTAAGGG
GGATTTCTGTTCATGGGGGTAATGATACCGATGAAACGAGAGAGGATGCTCACGATACGGGTTACTGATG
ATGAACATGCCCGGTTACTGGAACGTTGTGAGGGTAAACAACTGGCGGTATGGATGCGGCGGGACCAGAG
AAAAATCACTCAGGGTCAATGCCAGCGCTTCGTTAATACAGATGTAGGTGTTCCACAGGGTAGCCAGCAG
CATCCTGCGATGCAGATCCGGAACATAATGGTGCAGGGCGCTGACTTCCGCGTTTCCAGACTTTACGAAA
CACGGAAACCGAAGACCATTCATGTTGTTGCTCAGGTCGCAGACGTTTTGCAGCAGCAGTCGCTTCACGT
TCGCTCGCGTATCGGTGATTCATTCTGCTAACCAGTAAGGCAACCCCGCCAGCCTAGCCGGGTCCTCAAC
GACAGGAGCACGATCATGCGCACCCGTGGGGCCGCCATGCCGGCGATAATGGCCTGCTTCTCGCCGAAAC
GTTTGGTGGCGGGACCAGTGACGAAGGCTTGAGCGAGGGCGTGCAAGATTCCGAATACCGCAAGCGACAG
GCCGATCATCGTCGCGCTCCAGCGAAAGCGGTCCTCGCCGAAAATGACCCAGAGCGCTGCCGGCACCTGT
CCTACGAGTTGCATGATAAAGAAGACAGTCATAAGTGCGGCGACGATAGTCATGCCCCGCGCCCACCGGA
AGGAGCTGACTGGGTTGAAGGCTCTCAAGGGCATCGGTCGAGATCCCGGTGCCTAATGAGTGAGCTAACT
TACATTAATTGCGTTGCGCTCACTGCCCGCTTTCCAGTCGGGAAACCTGTCGTGCCAGCTGCATTAATGA
ATCGGCCAACGCGCGGGGAGAGGCGGTTTGCGTATTGGGCGCCAGGGTGGTTTTTCTTTTCACCAGTGAG
ACGGGCAACAGCTGATTGCCCTTCACCGCCTGGCCCTGAGAGAGTTGCAGCAAGCGGTCCACGCTGGTTT
GCCCCAGCAGGCGAAAATCCTGTTTGATGGTGGTTAACGGCGGGATATAACATGAGCTGTCTTCGGTATC
GTCGTATCCCACTACCGAGATGTCCGCACCAACGCGCAGCCCGGACTCGGTAATGGCGCGCATTGCGCCC
AGCGCCATCTGATCGTTGGCAACCAGCATCGCAGTGGGAACGATGCCCTCATTCAGCATTTGCATGGTTT
GTTGAAAACCGGACATGGCACTCCAGTCGCCTTCCCGTTCCGCTATCGGCTGAATTTGATTGCGAGTGAG
ATATTTATGCCAGCCAGCCAGACGCAGACGCGCCGAGACAGAACTTAATGGGCCCGCTAACAGCGCGATT
TGCTGGTGACCCAATGCGACCAGATGCTCCACGCCCAGTCGCGTACCGTCTTCATGGGAGAAAATAATAC
TGTTGATGGGTGTCTGGTCAGAGACATCAAGAAATAACGCCGGAACATTAGTGCAGGCAGCTTCCACAGC
AATGGCATCCTGGTCATCCAGCGGATAGTTAATGATCAGCCCACTGACGCGTTGCGCGAGAAGATTGTGC
ACCGCCGCTTTACAGGCTTCGACGCCGCTTCGTTCTACCATCGACACCACCACGCTGGCACCCAGTTGAT
CGGCGCGAGATTTAATCGCCGCGACAATTTGCGACGGCGCGTGCAGGGCCAGACTGGAGGTGGCAACGCC
AATCAGCAACGACTGTTTGCCCGCCAGTTGTTGTGCCACGCGGTTGGGAATGTAATTCAGCTCCGCCATC
GCCGCTTCCACTTTTTCCCGCGTTTTCGCAGAAACGTGGCTGGCCTGGTTCACCACGCGGGAAACGGTCT
GATAAGAGACACCGGCATACTCTGCGACATCGTATAACGTTACTGGTTTCACATTCACCACCCTGAATTG
ACTCTCTTCCGGGCGCTATCATGCCATACCGCGAAAGGTTTTGCGCCATTCGATGGTGTCCGGGATCTCG
ACGCTCTCCCTTATGCGACTCCTGCATTAGGAAGCAGCCCAGTAGTAGGTTGAGGCCGTTGAGCACCGCC
GCCGCAAGGAATGGTGCATGCAAGGAGATGGCGCCCAACAGTCCCCCGGCCACGGGGCCTGCCACCATAC
CCACGCCGAAACAAGCGCTCATGAGCCCGAAGTGGCGAGCCCGATCTTCCCCATCGGTGATGTCGGCGAT
ATAGGCGCCAGCAACCGCACCTGTGGCGCCGGTGATGCCGGCCACGATGCGTCCGGCGTAGAGGATCGAG
ATCGATCTCGATCCCGCGAAATTAATACGACTCACTATAGGGGAATTGTGAGCGGATAACAATTCCCCTC
TAGAAATAATTTTGTTTAACTTTAAGAAGGAGATATACATATGTCGTACTACCATCACCATCACCATCAC
GATTACGATATCCCAACGACCGAAAACCTGTATTTTCAGGGCGCCATGGCTGATATCGGATCCATTATGT
CAAAAGTACCAAGAAATTTTAGGTTGTTAGAAGAATTAGAAAAGGGTGAAAAAGGGTTTGGTCCAGAATC
ATGTAGTTATGGTTTAGCTGATAGCGACGATATTACCATGACCAAATGGAACGGCACTATTTTAGGGCCC
CCTCATAGTAATCATGAAAACAGAATCTATTCCCTTTCTATAGATTGTGGCCCAAACTATCCAGATTCTC
CCCCAAAGGTCACTTTCATTTCCAAGATAAATCTACCATGCGTCAATCCAACTACGGGGGAGGTCCAAAC
TGACTTCCACACCTTACGTGACTGGAAAAGAGCCTACACCATGGAAACTTTATTACTTGATCTTAGAAAG
GAAATGGCAACCCCAGCGAACAAGAAATTGCGTCAACCGAAGGAAGGAGAAACCTTTTAGCTGCAGCCAA
GCTTGCGGCCGCACTCGAGCACCACCACCACCACCACTGAGATCCGGCTGCTAACAAAGCCCGAAAGGAA
GCTGAGTTGGCTGCTGCCACCGCTGAGCAATAACTAGCATAACCCCTTGGGGCCTCTAAACGGGTCTTGA
GGGGTTTTTTGCTGAAAGGAGGAACTATATCCGGAT
Features (pLannotate 1.2.2; 21 found; start..end, strand, type, name):
     12..440     +  rep_origin     f1 ori (sequence partly withheld): f1 bacteriophage origin of replication; arrow indicates direction of (+) strand synthesis
    493..550     +  promoter       AmpR promoter (fragment): bla
    559..1374    -  CDS            KanR: aminoglycoside phosphotransferase; aph(3')-Ia; confers resistance to kanamycin in bacteria or G418 (Geneticin®) in eukaryotes
   1496..2084    +  rep_origin     ori: high-copy-number ColE1/pMB1/pBR322/pUC origin of replication
   2270..2409    -  misc_feature   bom: basis of mobility region from pBR322
   2511..2702    -  CDS            rop: Rop protein, which maintains plasmids at low copy number; rop
   2719..3099    +  CDS            YPB1_ECOLX: Protein predicted: Swiss-Prot protein existence level 4. From Escherichia coli.
   3171..3462    -  CDS            TcR (fragment): tetracycline efflux protein; tet; confers resistance to tetracycline
   3477..3498    -  protein_bind   CAP binding site: CAP binding activates transcription in the presence of cAMP. E. coli catabolite activator protein
   3511..4593    -  CDS            lacI: lac repressor; lacI; The lac repressor binds to the lac operator to inhibit transcription in E. coli. This inhibition can be relieved by adding lactose or isopropyl-β-D-thiogalactopyranoside (IPTG).
   4594..4671    -  promoter       lacI promoter: lacI
   4679..4958    -  CDS            TcR (fragment): tetracycline efflux protein; tet; confers resistance to tetracycline
   4984..5002    +  promoter       T7 promoter: promoter for bacteriophage T7 RNA polymerase
   5003..5027    +  protein_bind   lac operator: The lac repressor binds to the lac operator to inhibit transcription in E. coli. This inhibition can be relieved by adding lactose or isopropyl-β-D-thiogalactopyranoside (IPTG). lac repressor encoded by lacI
   5042..5064    +  RBS            RBS: efficient ribosome binding site from bacteriophage T7 gene 10 (Olins and Rangwala, 1989)
   5082..5101    +  CDS            8xHis (fragment): 8xHis affinity tag
   5123..5143    +  CDS            TEV site: tobacco etch virus (TEV) protease recognition and cleavage site
   5168..5578    +  CDS            MMS2: MMS2_YEAST - Experimental evidence at protein level: Swiss-Prot protein existence level 1. Has a role in the DNA error-free postreplication repair (PRR) pathway. Lacks catalytic activity by itself. The UBC13/MMS2 heterodimer catalyzes the synthesis of non-canonical poly-ubiquitin chains that are linked through 'Lys-63'. From Saccharomyces cerevisiae (strain ATCC 204508 / S288c) (Baker's yeast).
   5611..5628    +  CDS            9xHis (fragment): 9xHis affinity tag
   5638..5687    +  CDS            SET1 (fragment): solubility-enhancement tag derived from T7 phage gene 10B
   5695..5742    +  terminator     T7 terminator: transcription terminator for bacteriophage T7 RNA polymerase
