[The description below was written by a language model from this plasmid's Addgene catalogue record and pLannotate feature annotations shown in this document.]
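Description:
pET30-His6-TEV-Mms2 is a 5.8 kb bacterial expression plasmid built on the pET30 backbone for producing the Saccharomyces cerevisiae protein Mms2 in E. coli. It is selected with kanamycin through an aph(3')-Ia (KanR) gene and replicates from a ColE1/pMB1-type origin. The catalogue lists it as high copy, although the annotation also finds the pBR322-derived bom region and the rop gene, which normally moderates copy number. An f1 origin is present, along with short tetracycline-resistance gene fragments that are backbone remnants rather than functional markers.

The expression cassette follows the standard pET design. A T7 promoter with an adjacent lac operator and the T7 gene 10 ribosome binding site drives the open reading frame, a T7 terminator closes the unit, and a plasmid-borne lacI gene supplies repressor. Transcription therefore depends on a host providing T7 RNA polymerase and is induced with IPTG. The coding region begins with a histidine tag (His6 according to the catalogue, detected as a partial longer His tag), followed by a TEV protease recognition site and then MMS2, so the tag can be removed after affinity purification. A second His-tag sequence annotated downstream of MMS2 is probably the vector's C-terminal tag, but the record does not show whether it is translated. The cloning sites used are not recorded.

Mms2 is a catalytically inactive ubiquitin-conjugating enzyme variant that pairs with Ubc13 to build Lys63-linked polyubiquitin chains in error-free postreplication repair. The plasmid supplies recombinant Mms2 and was deposited with work on an inducible, linkage-specific polyubiquitylation tool.
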