Addgene plasmid #212716: pET30-His6-TEV-Mms2
Purpose: Bacterial expression of His6-Mms2, His6-tag cleavable with TEV-protease
Depositing lab: Helle Ulrich. Depositing organization: Institut fuer Molekulare Biologie (IMB Mainz). Publication: Ubiquiton-An inducible, linkage-specific polyubiquitylation tool. Renz C, Asimaki E, Meister C, Albanese V, Petriukov K, Krapoth NC, Wegmann S, Wollscheid HP, Wong RP, Fulzele A, Chen JX, Leon S, Ulrich HD. Mol Cell. 2024 Jan 18;84(2):386-400.e11. doi: 10.1016/j.molcel.2023.11.016. Epub 2023 Dec 15. PubMed 38103558.
Backbone
  Vector backbone: pET30
  Vector type: Bacterial Expression
Growth in bacteria
  Bacterial resistance: Kanamycin, 50 μg/mL
  Growth temperature: 37°C
  Growth strain: Top10
  Copy number: High Copy
Gene/Insert
  Gene/Insert name: Mms2
  Species: S. cerevisiae (budding yeast)
  Tag / fusion protein: 6xHis-TEV (N terminal on insert)
  Cloning method: Restriction Enzyme; 5′ cloning site unknown (unknown if destroyed)
Terms and licenses: Academic/Nonprofit Terms; Industry Terms: Not Available to Industry
Depositor comments: pHU2807
How to cite: pET30-His6-TEV-Mms2 was a gift from Helle Ulrich (Addgene plasmid # 212716 ; http://n2t.net/addgene:212716 ; RRID:Addgene_212716)
